Addgene plasmid #199665: OMM-V5-LOV-Turbo
Purpose: expresses LOV-Turbo on the mammalian outer mitochondrial membrane, lentiviral vector
Depositing lab: Alice Ting. Depositing organization: Stanford University. Publication: Engineered allostery in light-regulated LOV-Turbo enables precise spatiotemporal control of proximity labeling in living cells. Lee SY, Cheah JS, Zhao B, Xu C, Roh H, Kim CK, Cho KF, Udeshi ND, Carr SA, Ting AY. Nat Methods. 2023 May 15. doi: 10.1038/s41592-023-01880-5. PubMed 37188954.
Backbone
  Vector backbone: pCW
  Backbone size w/o insert (bp): 7716
  Total vector size (bp): 9324
  Modifications to backbone: TRE3G promoter
  Vector type: Mammalian Expression, Lentiviral
  Selectable markers: Puromycin
Growth in bacteria
  Bacterial resistance: Ampicillin, 100 μg/mL
  Growth temperature: 37°C
  Growth strain: NEB Stable
  Copy number: High Copy
Gene/Insert
  Gene/Insert name: LOV-Turbo (alt name: Light regulated TurboID)
  Species: Synthetic
  Insert size (bp): 1362
  Promoter: TRE3G
  Tag / fusion protein: AKAP1 transmembrane domain (N terminal on insert); V5 (N terminal on insert)
  Cloning method: Gibson Cloning
  Sequencing primers: 5′ gcagagctcgtttagtgaaccg; 3′ aaagcagcgtatccacatagcg
Terms and licenses: Academic/Nonprofit Terms; Industry Terms: Not Available to Industry
Depositor comments: Please visit https://www.biorxiv.org/content/10.1101/2023.03.09.531939v1 for bioRxiv preprint.
How to cite: OMM-V5-LOV-Turbo was a gift from Alice Ting (Addgene plasmid # 199665 ; http://n2t.net/addgene:199665 ; RRID:Addgene_199665)
