[The description below was written by a language model from this plasmid's Addgene catalogue record and pLannotate feature annotations shown in this document.]
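Description:
OMM-V5-LOV-Turbo is a 9.3 kb third-generation, self-inactivating lentiviral vector built on the pCW backbone for doxycycline-inducible expression of a light-regulated proximity-labeling enzyme on the outer mitochondrial membrane of mammalian cells. In bacteria it is maintained through a high-copy ColE1/pUC-type origin and selected with ampicillin (β-lactamase). The viral portion comprises an RSV promoter driving a truncated HIV-1 5' LTR, the Ψ packaging signal with a gag fragment, the Rev response element, cPPT/CTS, a WPRE, and a ΔU3 3' LTR followed by an SV40 poly(A) signal. These elements allow the genomic RNA to be packaged when helper functions are supplied in trans, and they leave the integrated provirus without LTR promoter activity.

The payload sits downstream of a TRE3G promoter. It encodes a synthetic fusion in which an N-terminal fragment of AKAP1 (annotated as matching the rat protein) supplies a transmembrane anchor for the outer mitochondrial membrane. This is followed by a V5 epitope tag and LOV-Turbo, a TurboID biotin ligase made light-controllable. The automated annotation does not label TurboID or V5. Its "miniSOG" call within the insert most likely reflects the LOV photosensory domain, since miniSOG is itself LOV-derived, rather than a separate reporter.

After the WPRE, an hPGK promoter drives a reverse tetracycline transactivator (annotated as rtTA3) and a puromycin resistance gene, apparently as one cassette, though no linking element is annotated. A single vector therefore provides the inducer-responsive activator, selection for stable transduction, and the regulated transgene. Expression requires doxycycline, and the purpose of the LOV design is to gate labeling activity with light, supporting spatially and temporally controlled proximity biotinylation at the mitochondrial surface.
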