Features (pLannotate 1.2.2; 27 found; start..end, strand, type, name):
      5..231     +  promoter       RSV promoter: Rous sarcoma virus enhancer/promoter
    232..412     +  LTR            5' LTR (truncated): truncated 5' long terminal repeat (LTR) from HIV-1
    459..584     +  misc_feature   HIV-1 Ψ: packaging signal of human immunodeficiency virus type 1
    568..931     +  CDS            HIV-1 gag (fragment): gag protein from human immunodeficiency virus 1; gag
   1077..1310    +  misc_feature   RRE: The Rev response element (RRE) of HIV-1 allows for Rev-dependent mRNA export from the nucleus to the cytoplasm.
   1687..1711    +  CDS            Rev (fragment): human immunodeficiency virus 1 (HIV-1) Rev protein; rev; enhances nuclear export of unspliced and incompletely spliced viral mRNAs
   1752..1869    +  misc_feature   cPPT/CTS: central polypurine tract and central termination sequence of HIV-1
   1922..2297    +  promoter       TRE3G promoter: 3rd-generation Tet-responsive promoter that can be activated by binding of Tet-On® 3G
   2314..2406    +  CDS            Akap1 (fragment): AKAP1_RAT - Also known as Akap. Experimental evidence at protein level: Swiss-Prot protein existence level 1. Binds to type I and II regulatory subunits of protein kinase A and anchors them to the cytoplasmic face of the mitochondrial outer membrane (By similarity). Involved in mitochondrial-mediated antiviral innate immunity (By similarity). Promotes translocation of NDUFS1 into mitochondria to regulate mitochondrial membrane respiratory chain NADH dehydrogenase (Complex I) activity (By similarity). From Rattus norvegicus (Rat).
   2809..3126    +  CDS            miniSOG: miniSOG is a basic (constitutively fluorescent) cyan fluorescent protein published in 2011, derived from Arabidopsis thaliana. It requires the cofactor flavin for fluorescence.
   3935..4523    +  misc_feature   WPRE: woodchuck hepatitis virus posttranscriptional regulatory element
   4543..5053    +  promoter       hPGK promoter: human phosphoglycerate kinase 1 promoter
   5063..5760    +  CDS            rtTA3 (fragment): reverse tetracycline transactivator 3 activates expression from Tet-responsive promoters in the presence of doxycycline
   5690..5800    +  CDS            VP48: 3 tandem repeats of the minimal activation domain of herpes simplex virus VP16 (Cheng et al., 2013)
   5873..6467    +  CDS            PuroR (fragment): puromycin N-acetyltransferase; pac from Streptomyces alboniger; confers resistance to puromycin
   6495..6566    +  CDS            nef (fragment): NEF_HV1Z2 - Experimental evidence at protein level: Swiss-Prot protein existence level 1. Extracellular Nef protein targets CD4(+) T-lymphocytes for apoptosis by interacting with CXCR4 surface receptors. From Human immunodeficiency virus type 1 group M subtype D (isolate Z2/CDC-Z34) (HIV-1).
   6568..6801    +  LTR            3' LTR (ΔU3): self-inactivating 3' long terminal repeat (LTR) from HIV-1
   6873..6994    +  polyA_signal   SV40 poly(A) signal: SV40 polyadenylation signal
   7034..7169    +  rep_origin     SV40 ori: SV40 origin of replication
   7177..7240    +  promoter       AmpR promoter: bla
   7241..8101    +  CDS            AmpR: β-lactamase; bla; confers resistance to ampicillin, carbenicillin, and related antibiotics
   8272..8860    +  rep_origin     ori: high-copy-number ColE1/pMB1/pBR322/pUC origin of replication
   9043..9135    +  CDS            lacI (fragment): lac repressor; lacI; The lac repressor binds to the lac operator to inhibit transcription in E. coli. This inhibition can be relieved by adding lactose or isopropyl-β-D-thiogalactopyranoside (IPTG).
   9148..9169    +  protein_bind   CAP binding site: CAP binding activates transcription in the presence of cAMP. E. coli catabolite activator protein
   9184..9214    +  promoter       lac promoter: promoter for the E. coli lac operon
   9222..9238    +  protein_bind   lac operator: The lac repressor binds to the lac operator to inhibit transcription in E. coli. This inhibition can be relieved by adding lactose or isopropyl-β-D-thiogalactopyranoside (IPTG). lac repressor encoded by lacI
   9283..9301    +  promoter       T3 promoter: promoter for bacteriophage T3 RNA polymerase
>Addgene plasmid #199665 | OMM-V5-LOV-Turbo | addgene full sequence | sequence record 392311 | Addgene NGS Result
TTAATGTAGTCTTATGCAATACTCTTGTAGTCTTGCAACATGGTAACGATGAGTTAGCAACATGCCTTAC
AAGGAGAGAAAAAGCACCGTGCATGCCGATTGGTGGAAGTAAGGTGGTACGATCGTGCCTTATTAGGAAG
GCAACAGACGGGTCTGACATGGATTGGACGAACCACTGAATTGCCGCATTGCAGAGATATTGTATTTAAG
TGCCTAGCTCGATACATAAACGGGTCTCTCTGGTTAGACCAGATCTGAGCCTGGGAGCTCTCTGGCTAAC
TAGGGAACCCACTGCTTAAGCCTCAATAAAGCTTGCCTTGAGTGCTTCAAGTAGTGTGTGCCCGTCTGTT
GTGTGACTCTGGTAACTAGAGATCCCTCAGACCCTTTTAGTCAGTGTGGAAAATCTCTAGCAGTGGCGCC
CGAACAGGGACTTGAAAGCGAAAGGGAAACCAGAGGAGCTCTCTCGACGCAGGACTCGGCTTGCTGAAGC
GCGCACGGCAAGAGGCGAGGGGCGGCGACTGGTGAGTACGCCAAAAATTTTGACTAGCGGAGGCTAGAAG
GAGAGAGATGGGTGCGAGAGCGTCAGTATTAAGCGGGGGAGAATTAGATCGCGATGGGAAAAAATTCGGT
TAAGGCCAGGGGGAAAGAAAAAATATAAATTAAAACATATAGTATGGGCAAGCAGGGAGCTAGAACGATT
CGCAGTTAATCCTGGCCTGTTAGAAACATCAGAAGGCTGTAGACAAATACTGGGACAGCTACAACCATCC
CTTCAGACAGGATCAGAAGAACTTAGATCATTATATAATACAGTAGCAACCCTCTATTGTGTGCATCAAA
GGATAGAGATAAAAGACACCAAGGAAGCTTTAGACAAGATAGAGGAAGAGCAAAACAAAAGTAAGACCAC
CGCACAGCAAGCGGCCGCTGATCTTCAGACCTGGAGGAGGAGATATGAGGGACAATTGGAGAAGTGAATT
ATATAAATATAAAGTAGTAAAAATTGAACCATTAGGAGTAGCACCCACCAAGGCAAAGAGAAGAGTGGTG
CAGAGAGAAAAAAGAGCAGTGGGAATAGGAGCTTTGTTCCTTGGGTTCTTGGGAGCAGCAGGAAGCACTA
TGGGCGCAGCGTCAATGACGCTGACGGTACAGGCCAGACAATTATTGTCTGGTATAGTGCAGCAGCAGAA
CAATTTGCTGAGGGCTATTGAGGCGCAACAGCATCTGTTGCAACTCACAGTCTGGGGCATCAAGCAGCTC
CAGGCAAGAATCCTGGCTGTGGAAAGATACCTAAAGGATCAACAGCTCCTGGGGATTTGGGGTTGCTCTG
GAAAACTCATTTGCACCACTGCTGTGCCTTGGAATGCTAGTTGGAGTAATAAATCTCTGGAACAGATTTG
GAATCACACGACCTGGATGGAGTGGGACAGAGAAATTAACAATTACACAAGCTTAATACACTCCTTAATT
GAAGAATCGCAAAACCAGCAAGAAAAGAATGAACAAGAATTATTGGAATTAGATAAATGGGCAAGTTTGT
GGAATTGGTTTAACATAACAAATTGGCTGTGGTATATAAAATTATTCATAATGATAGTAGGAGGCTTGGT
AGGTTTAAGAATAGTTTTTGCTGTACTTTCTATAGTGAATAGAGTTAGGCAGGGATATTCACCATTATCG
TTTCAGACCCACCTCCCAACCCCGAGGGGACAATTCTCGACCTCGAGACAAATGGCAGTATTCATCCACA
ATTTTAAAAGAAAAGGGGGGATTGGGGGGTACAGTGCAGGGGAAAGAATAGTAGACATAATAGCAACAGA
CATACAAACTAAAGAATTACAAAAACAAATTACAAAAATTCAAAATTTTCGGGTTTATTACAGGGACAGC
AGAGATCCACTTTGGCCGCGAATCGATATGTTTTACTCCCTATCAGTGATAGAGAACGTATGAAGAGTTT
ACTCCCTATCAGTGATAGAGAACGTATGCAGACTTTACTCCCTATCAGTGATAGAGAACGTATAAGGAGT
TTACTCCCTATCAGTGATAGAGAACGTATGACCAGTTTACTCCCTATCAGTGATAGAGAACGTATCTACA
GTTTACTCCCTATCAGTGATAGAGAACGTATATCCAGTTTACTCCCTATCAGTGATAGAGAACGTATAAG
CTTTAGGCGTGTACGGTGGGCGCCTATAAAAGCAGAGCTCGTTTAGTGAACCGTCAGATCGCCTGGAGCA
ATTCCACAACACTTTTGTCTTATACCAACTTTCCGTACCACTTCCTACCCTCGTAAATAGAGCTAGCGCC
ACCATGGCCATCCAGCTGCGCAGCCTGTTCCCCCTGGCCCTGCCCGGCCTGCTGGCCCTGCTGGGCTGGT
GGTGGTTCTTCAGCCGCAAGAAGGACCTGGAGCTGAAGCTGCGCATCCTGCAGAGCACCGTGCCCCGCGC
CCGCGACCCTCCCGTGGCCACCGGTTCCAGTGGAGGCGGTAGCTCAGGTTCGGGATCCGGCAAGCCCATC
CCCAACCCCCTGCTGGGCCTGGACAGCACCGGTACCAAAGACAACACAGTGCCTCTGAAGCTGATCGCCC
TCCTGGCCAATGGAGAGTTCCACAGCGGCGAGCAGCTGGGCGAAACCCTGGGCATGAGCAGAGCCGCTAT
CAACAAGCACATCCAGACCCTTCGCGACTGGGGCGTCGACGTGTTCAGCGTGCCCGGCAAGGGCTACAGC
CTGCCTGAGCCTATCCCCCTGCTGAACGCCAAGCAGATTCAGGGCCAGCTGGAATTTAGAGCCACCACCC
TGGAAAGAATCGAGAAGTCTTTTGTGATCACCGACCCCAGACTGCCTGATAATCCTATCATCTTCGTGTC
TGATAGCTTCCTGCAGCTCACCGAGTATTCTCGGGAAGAGATCCTCGGAAGAAATTGCAGATTCCTGCAG
GGCCCAGAGACAGATAGAGCCACAGTGCGGAAGATCAGAGATGCCATCGACAACCAGACAGAGGTGACCG
TGCAGCTGATCAACTACACCAAGTCCGGCAAAAAGTTCTGGAACGTTTTCCATCTCCAACCTATGAGAGA
CTACAAGGGCGACGTGCAGTACTTCATCGGAGTTCAGCTGGACGGCACCGAGAGACTGCACGGCGCCGCA
GAGCGGGAAGCTGTGTGCCTGGTCAAGAAGACCGCCTTCCAGATCGCCGTGGCTGTGCTGCCCGTGGTGG
ACAGCACAAACCAGTACCTGCTGGACAGAATCGGCGAGCTGAAGTCCGGCGACGCTTGTATCGCCGAATA
CCAGCAGGCCGGCAGAGGCAGCAGAGGCCGGAAATGGTTCAGCCCCTTCGGCGCCAACCTGTACCTGAGC
ATGTTTTGGCGGCTGAAAAGAGGCCCTGCCGCCACAGGCCTGGGCCCCGTGATAGGAATCGTGATGGCCG
AGGCTCTGAGGAAGCTGGGTGTGGACAAAGTGCGGGTGAAGTGGCCTAACGACCTGTACCTGCAGGACAG
AAAGCTGGCCGGCATCCTGGTGGAACTGGCTGGCATCACCGGCGACGCCGCTCAGATTGTGATCGGCGCT
GGCATCAATGTGGCCATGAGACGCGTGGAAGAGAGCGTGGTCAACCAGGGCTGGATCACACTGCAAGAGG
CCGGTGTGAACCTGGATAGGAACACCCTGGCCGCCACCCTGATCAGAGAGCTGAGAGCCGCTCTGGAATT
GTTTGAGCAGGAGGGCCTGGCCCCTTACCTGCCACGGTGGGAGAAACTGGATAACTTCATCAACAGGCCT
GTGAAGCTGATCATCGGCGATAAGGAAATCCTGGGAATCAGCCGGGGCATCGACAAGCAGGGAGCCCTGC
TGCTGGAACAAGATGGAGTGATTAAGCCTTGGATGGGCGGAGAAATCAGCCTGCGGTCCGCCGAGAAGTA
ATAGGGCCGAATTCAATCAACCTCTGGATTACAAAATTTGTGAAAGATTGACTGGTATTCTTAACTATGT
TGCTCCTTTTACGCTATGTGGATACGCTGCTTTAATGCCTTTGTATCATGCTATTGCTTCCCGTATGGCT
TTCATTTTCTCCTCCTTGTATAAATCCTGGTTGCTGTCTCTTTATGAGGAGTTGTGGCCCGTTGTCAGGC
AACGTGGCGTGGTGTGCACTGTGTTTGCTGACGCAACCCCCACTGGTTGGGGCATTGCCACCACCTGTCA
GCTCCTTTCCGGGACTTTCGCTTTCCCCCTCCCTATTGCCACGGCGGAACTCATCGCCGCCTGCCTTGCC
CGCTGCTGGACAGGGGCTCGGCTGTTGGGCACTGACAATTCCGTGGTGTTGTCGGGGAAATCATCGTCCT
TTCCTTGGCTGCTCGCCTGTGTTGCCACCTGGATTCTGCGCGGGACGTCCTTCTGCTACGTCCCTTCGGC
CCTCAATCCAGCGGACCTTCCTTCCCGCGGCCTGCTGCCGGCTCTGCGGCCTCTTCCGCGTCTTCGCCTT
CGCCCTCAGACGAGTCGGATCTCCCTTTGGGCCGCCTCCCCGCCTGTCTGCAGATATCATCCGGGGTTGG
GGTTGCGCCTTTTCCAAGGCAGCCCTGGGTTTGCGCAGGGACGCGGCTGCTCTGGGCGTGGTTCCGGGAA
ACGCAGCGGCGCCGACCCTGGGTCTCGCACATTCTTCACGTCCGTTCGCAGCGTCACCCGGATCTTCGCC
GCTACCCTTGTGGGCCCCCCGGCGACGCTTCCTGCTCCGCCCCTAAGTCGGGAAGGTTCCTTGCGGTTCG
CGGCGTGCCGGACGTGACAAACGGAAGCCGCACGTCTCACTAGTACCCTCGCAGACGGACAGCGCCAGGG
AGCAATGGCAGCGCGCCGACCGCGATGGGCTGTGGCCAATAGCGGCTGCTCAGCAGGGCGCGCCGAGAGC
AGCGGCCGGGAAGGGGCGGTGCGGGAGGCGGGGTGTGGGGCGGTAGTGTGGGCCCTGTTCCTGCCCGCGC
GGTGTTCCGCATTCTGCAAGCCTCCGGAGCGCACGTCGGCAGTCGGCTCCCTCGTTGACCGAATCACCGA
CCTCTCTCCCCAGCAATTCACCATGTCTAGACTGGACAAGAGCAAAGTCATAAACTCTGCTCTGGAATTA
CTCAATGGAGTCGGTATCGAAGGCCTGACGACAAGGAAACTCGCTCAAAAGCTGGGAGTTGAGCAGCCTA
CCCTGTACTGGCACGTGAAGAACAAGCGGGCCCTGCTCGATGCCCTGCCAATCGAGATGCTGGACAGGCA
TCATACCCACTCCTGCCCCCTGGAAGGCGAGTCATGGCAAGACTTTCTGCGGAACAACGCCAAGTCATAC
CGCTGTGCTCTCCTCTCACATCGCGACGGGGCTAAAGTGCATCTCGGCACCCGCCCAACAGAGAAACAGT
ACGAAACCCTGGAAAATCAGCTCGCGTTCCTGTGTCAGCAAGGCTTCTCCCTGGAGAACGCACTGTACGC
TCTGTCCGCCGTGGGCCACTTTACACTGGGCTGCGTATTGGAGGAACAGGAGCATCAAGTAGCAAAAGAG
GAAAGAGAGACACCTACCACCGATTCTATGCCCCCACTTCTGAAACAAGCAATTGAGCTGTTCGACCGGC
AGGGAGCCGAACCTGCCTTCCTTTTCGGCCTGGAACTAATCATATGTGGCCTGGAGAAACAGCTAAAGTG
CGAAAGCGGCGGGCCGACCGACGCCCTTGACGATTTTGACTTAGACATGCTCCCAGCCGATGCCCTTGAC
GACTTTGACCTTGATATGCTGCCTGCTGACGCTCTTGACGATTTTGACCTTGACATGCTCCCCGGGGGAA
GCGGAGCTACTAACTTCAGCCTGCTGAAGCAGGCTGGAGACGTGGAGGAGAACCCTGGACCTACCGAGTA
CAAGCCCACGGTGCGCCTCGCCACCCGCGACGACGTCCCCCGGGCCGTACGCACCCTCGCCGCCGCGTTC
GCCGACTACCCCGCCACGCGCCACACCGTCGACCCGGACCGCCACATCGAGCGGGTCACCGAGCTGCAAG
AACTCTTCCTCACGCGCGTCGGGCTCGACATCGGCAAGGTGTGGGTCGCGGACGACGGCGCCGCGGTGGC
GGTCTGGACCACGCCGGAGAGCGTCGAAGCGGGGGCGGTGTTCGCCGAGATCGGCCCGCGCATGGCCGAG
TTGAGCGGTTCCCGGCTGGCCGCGCAGCAACAGATGGAAGGCCTCCTGGCGCCGCACCGGCCCAAGGAGC
CCGCGTGGTTCCTGGCCACCGTCGGCGTCTCGCCCGACCACCAGGGCAAGGGTCTGGGCAGCGCCGTCGT
GCTCCCCGGAGTGGAGGCGGCCGAGCGCGCCGGGGTGCCCGCCTTCCTGGAGACCTCCGCGCCCCGCAAC
CTCCCCTTCTACGAGCGGCTCGGCTTCACCGTCACCGCCGACGTCGAGGTGCCCGAAGGACCGCGCACCT
GGTGCATGACCCGCAAGCCCGGTGCCTAACTGTTTCGCCTCGGCGTCCGGACTAGAGGTACCTTTAAGAC
CAATGACTTACAAGGCAGCTGTAGATCTTAGCCACTTTTTAAAAGAAAAGGGGGGACTGGAAGGGCTAAT
TCACTCCCAACGAAGACAAGATCTGCTTTTTGCTTGTACTGGGTCTCTCTGGTTAGACCAGATCTGAGCC
TGGGAGCTCTCTGGCTAACTAGGGAACCCACTGCTTAAGCCTCAATAAAGCTTGCCTTGAGTGCTTCAAG
TAGTGTGTGCCCGTCTGTTGTGTGACTCTGGTAACTAGAGATCCCTCAGACCCTTTTAGTCAGTGTGGAA
AATCTCTAGCAGTAGTAGTTCATGTCATCTTATTATTCAGTATTTATAACTTGCAAAGAAATGAATATCA
GAGAGTGAGAGGAACTTGTTTATTGCAGCTTATAATGGTTACAAATAAAGCAATAGCATCACAAATTTCA
CAAATAAAGCATTTTTTTCACTGCATTCTAGTTGTGGTTTGTCCAAACTCATCAATGTATCTTATCATGT
CTGGCTCTAGCTATCCCGCCCCTAACTCCGCCCATCCCGCCCCTAACTCCGCCCAGTTCCGCCCATTCTC
CGCCCCATGGCTGACTAATTTTTTTTATTTATGCAGAGGCCGAGGCCGCCTCGGCCTCTGAGCTATTCCA
GAAGTAGTGAGGAGGCTTTTTTGGAGGCCTTTCAAATATGTATCCGCTCATGAGACAATAACCCTGATAA
ATGCTTCAATAATATTGAAAAAGGAAGAGTATGAGTATTCAACATTTCCGTGTCGCCCTTATTCCCTTTT
TTGCGGCATTTTGCCTTCCTGTTTTTGCTCACCCAGAAACGCTGGTGAAAGTAAAAGATGCTGAAGATCA
GTTGGGTGCACGAGTGGGTTACATCGAACTGGATCTCAACAGCGGTAAGATCCTTGAGAGTTTTCGCCCC
GAAGAACGTTTTCCAATGATGAGCACTTTTAAAGTTCTGCTATGTGGCGCGGTATTATCCCGTATTGACG
CCGGGCAAGAGCAACTCGGTCGCCGCATACACTATTCTCAGAATGACTTGGTTGAGTACTCACCAGTCAC
AGAAAAGCATCTTACGGATGGCATGACAGTAAGAGAATTATGCAGTGCTGCCATAACCATGAGTGATAAC
ACTGCGGCCAACTTACTTCTGACAACGATCGGAGGACCGAAGGAGCTAACCGCTTTTTTGCACAACATGG
GGGATCATGTAACTCGCCTTGATCGTTGGGAACCGGAGCTGAATGAAGCCATACCAAACGACGAGCGTGA
CACCACGATGCCTGTAGCAATGGCAACAACGTTGCGCAAACTATTAACTGGCGAACTACTTACTCTAGCT
TCCCGGCAACAATTAATAGACTGGATGGAGGCGGATAAAGTTGCAGGACCACTTCTGCGCTCGGCCCTTC
CGGCTGGCTGGTTTATTGCTGATAAATCTGGAGCCGGTGAGCGTGGGTCTCGCGGTATCATTGCAGCACT
GGGGCCAGATGGTAAGCCCTCCCGTATCGTAGTTATCTACACGACGGGGAGTCAGGCAACTATGGATGAA
CGAAATAGACAGATCGCTGAGATAGGTGCCTCACTGATTAAGCATTGGTAACTGTCAGACCAAGTTTACT
CATATATACTTTAGATTGATTTAAAACTTCATTTTTAATTTAAAAGGATCTAGGTGAAGATCCTTTTTGA
TAATCTCATGACCAAAATCCCTTAACGTGAGTTTTCGTTCCACTGAGCGTCAGACCCCGTAGAAAAGATC
AAAGGATCTTCTTGAGATCCTTTTTTTCTGCGCGTAATCTGCTGCTTGCAAACAAAAAAACCACCGCTAC
CAGCGGTGGTTTGTTTGCCGGATCAAGAGCTACCAACTCTTTTTCCGAAGGTAACTGGCTTCAGCAGAGC
GCAGATACCAAATACTGTTCTTCTAGTGTAGCCGTAGTTAGGCCACCACTTCAAGAACTCTGTAGCACCG
CCTACATACCTCGCTCTGCTAATCCTGTTACCAGTGGCTGCTGCCAGTGGCGATAAGTCGTGTCTTACCG
GGTTGGACTCAAGACGATAGTTACCGGATAAGGCGCAGCGGTCGGGCTGAACGGGGGGTTCGTGCACACA
GCCCAGCTTGGAGCGAACGACCTACACCGAACTGAGATACCTACAGCGTGAGCTATGAGAAAGCGCCACG
CTTCCCGAAGGGAGAAAGGCGGACAGGTATCCGGTAAGCGGCAGGGTCGGAACAGGAGAGCGCACGAGGG
AGCTTCCAGGGGGAAACGCCTGGTATCTTTATAGTCCTGTCGGGTTTCGCCACCTCTGACTTGAGCGTCG
ATTTTTGTGATGCTCGTCAGGGGGGCGGAGCCTATGGAAAAACGCCAGCAACGCGGCCTTTTTACGGTTC
CTGGCCTTTTGCTGGCCTTTTGCTCACATGTTCTTTCCTGCGTTATCCCCTGATTCTGTGGATAACCGTA
TTACCGCCTTTGAGTGAGCTGATACCGCTCGCCGCAGCCGAACGACCGAGCGCAGCGAGTCAGTGAGCGA
GGAAGCGGAAGAGCGCCCAATACGCAAACCGCCTCTCCCCGCGCGTTGGCCGATTCATTAATGCAGCTGG
CACGACAGGTTTCCCGACTGGAAAGCGGGCAGTGAGCGCAACGCAATTAATGTGAGTTAGCTCACTCATT
AGGCACCCCAGGCTTTACACTTTATGCTTCCGGCTCGTATGTTGTGTGGAATTGTGAGCGGATAACAATT
TCACACAGGAAACAGCTATGACCATGATTACGCCAAGCGCGCAATTAACCCTCACTAAAGGGAACAAAAG
CTGGAGCTGCAAGC
